Addgene plasmid #123260: pCEP4-AD8gp160
Purpose: Mammalian expression plasmid for Env from the AD8 HIV-1 isolate
Depositing lab: Erik Procko. Publication: Conformational engineering of HIV-1 Env based on mutational tolerance in the CD4 and PG16 bound states. Heredia JD, Park J, Choi H, Gill KS, Procko E. J Virol. 2019 Mar 20. pii: JVI.00219-19. doi: 10.1128/JVI.00219-19. PubMed 30894475.
Backbone
  Vector backbone: pCEP4
  Backbone manufacturer: Invitrogen
  Backbone size w/o insert (bp): 10393
  Total vector size (bp): 12730
  Vector type: Mammalian Expression
  Selectable markers: Hygromycin
Growth in bacteria
  Bacterial resistance: Ampicillin, 100 μg/mL
  Growth temperature: 37°C
  Growth strain: DH5alpha
  Copy number: High Copy
Gene/Insert
  Gene/Insert name: HIV-1 (AD8) Env (alt names: gp160; Env)
  Species: Human immunodeficiency virus 1
  Insert size (bp): 2559
  Mutation: Codon-optimized synthetic gene
  GenBank ID: AAB64170.1
  Promoter: CMV
  Tag / fusion protein: CD5 leader peptide (N terminal on insert)
  Cloning method: Restriction Enzyme; 5′ cloning site NheI (not destroyed); 3′ cloning site XhoI (not destroyed)
  Sequencing primers: 5′ CMV_fwd; 3′ EBV_rev
Terms and licenses: Academic/Nonprofit Terms; Industry Terms: Not Available to Industry
How to cite: pCEP4-AD8gp160 was a gift from Erik Procko (Addgene plasmid # 123260 ; http://n2t.net/addgene:123260 ; RRID:Addgene_123260)
