[The description below was written by a language model from this plasmid's Addgene catalogue record and pLannotate feature annotations shown in this document.]
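Description:
pCEP4-AD8gp160 is a 12.7 kb mammalian expression plasmid built on the Invitrogen pCEP4 episomal backbone. It carries full-length envelope glycoprotein (Env, gp160) from the AD8 isolate of HIV-1. In E. coli it is propagated through a high-copy ColE1/pUC-type origin and selected with ampicillin via the β-lactamase gene. For mammalian cells the backbone supplies the Epstein-Barr virus oriP origin together with the EBNA1 coding sequence. Together these allow the plasmid to replicate and persist as an extrachromosomal episome in permissive primate cells rather than requiring integration. A hygromycin B phosphotransferase cassette, driven by a minimal HSV thymidine kinase promoter and terminated by the TK polyadenylation signal, permits selection of cells that maintain the plasmid.

The insert is a roughly 2.6 kb codon-optimized synthetic env gene cloned between NheI and XhoI sites. It sits downstream of the human CMV immediate-early enhancer and promoter and upstream of the SV40 polyadenylation signal. A CD5 leader peptide is fused at the N terminus, a heterologous secretory signal commonly used to improve entry of Env into the secretory pathway. The annotated env reading frame includes the gp41 transmembrane fusion subunit, consistent with expression of membrane-anchored gp160 at the cell surface. Several short hits in the feature table (fragments of herpesvirus genes, SV40 large T antigen, rop, TcR and a tet promoter) appear to be residual flanking sequence from the backbone's construction rather than functional elements. The associated publication concerns conformational engineering of Env based on its mutational tolerance in the CD4-bound and PG16-bound states. This suggests the plasmid served as a parental Env expression construct for studying receptor and antibody binding in mammalian cells.
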