Features (pLannotate 1.2.2; 22 found; start..end, strand, type, name):
     46..2553    +  CDS            env: ENV_HV1Y2 - Experimental evidence at protein level: Swiss-Prot protein existence level 1. [Transmembrane protein gp41]: Acts as a class I viral fusion protein. Under the current model, the protein has at least 3 conformational states: pre-fusion native state, pre-hairpin intermediate state, and post-fusion hairpin state. During fusion of viral and target intracellular membranes, the coiled coil regions (heptad repeats) assume a trimer-of-hairpins structure, positioning the fusion peptide in close proximity to the C-terminal region of the ectodomain. The formation of this structure appears to d
   2579..2713    -  polyA_signal   SV40 poly(A) signal: SV40 polyadenylation signal
   2736..2819    -  CDS            large T antigen (fragment): large T antigen from SV40 (simian virus 40)
   2822..2862    +  CDS            rop (fragment): Rop protein, which maintains plasmids at low copy number; rop
   2974..2992    -  misc_feature   MCS (fragment): pUC18/19 multiple cloning site
   3438..5227    -  rep_origin     oriP: Epstein-Barr virus oriP replication origin (Yates et al., 2000)
   5228..5446    -  CDS            gL (fragment): GL_EBVB9 - Experimental evidence at protein level: Swiss-Prot protein existence level 1. The heterodimer glycoprotein H-glycoprotein L is required for the fusion of viral and plasma membranes leading to virus entry into the host cell. Acts as a functional inhibitor of gH and maintains gH in an inhibited form. Upon binding to host integrins, gL dissociates from gH leading to activation of the viral fusion glycoproteins gB and gH. Fusion of EBV with B-lymphocytes requires the additional receptor- binding protein gp42, which forms a complex with gH/gL. The heterodimer gH/gL targets also host EPHA
   5529..7454    -  CDS            EBNA1: Epstein-Barr nuclear antigen 1, also known as EBNA-1 crucial for latent viral infection, and for episomal amplification of vectors containing the oriP origin (Okita et al., 2013)
   7492..7836    -  CDS            BRRF2_EBVB9 (fragment): Protein inferred from homology: Swiss-Prot protein existence level 3. From Epstein-Barr virus (strain B95-8) (HHV-4) (Human herpesvirus 4).
   7839..7862    -  promoter       tet promoter (fragment): E. coli promoter for tetracycline efflux protein gene
   7975..8079    +  promoter       AmpR promoter: bla
   8080..8940    +  CDS            AmpR: β-lactamase; bla; confers resistance to ampicillin, carbenicillin, and related antibiotics
   9111..9699    +  rep_origin     ori: high-copy-number ColE1/pMB1/pBR322/pUC origin of replication
   9745..9903    -  CDS            TcR (fragment): tetracycline efflux protein; tet; confers resistance to tetracycline
  10024..10224   -  CDS            MDV035 (fragment): UL24_GAHVM - Protein inferred from homology: Swiss-Prot protein existence level 3. May play a role in the dispersal of host nucleolin from the nucleolus throughout the nucleus leading to a decrease in ribosome biogenesis. From Gallid herpesvirus 2 (strain Chicken/Md5/ATCC VR-987) (GaHV-2) (Marek's disease herpesvirus type 1).
  10213..10275   +  promoter       Mini-TK promoter: minimal herpes simplex virus (HSV) thymidine kinase promoter
  10318..11355   +  CDS            HygR: hygromycin B phosphotransferase confers resistance to hygromycin
  11397..11445   +  polyA_signal   HSV TK poly(A) signal: herpes simplex virus thymidine kinase polyadenylation signal (Cole and Stacy, 1985)
  11645..11869   +  CDS            gH (fragment): GH_HHV11 - Experimental evidence at protein level: Swiss-Prot protein existence level 1. The heterodimer glycoprotein H-glycoprotein L is required for the fusion of viral and plasma membranes leading to virus entry into the host cell. Following initial binding to host receptor, membrane fusion is mediated by the fusion machinery composed of gB and the heterodimer gH/gL. May also be involved in the fusion between the virion envelope and the outer nuclear membrane during virion morphogenesis. From Human herpesvirus 1 (strain 17) (HHV-1) (Human herpes simplex virus 1).
  11900..11925   -  CDS            bla(M) (fragment): β-lactamase lacking the signal sequence; bla(M); allows cytosolic expression of β-lactamase
  12099..12478   +  enhancer       CMV enhancer: human cytomegalovirus immediate early enhancer
  12480..12679   +  promoter       CMV promoter: human cytomegalovirus (CMV) immediate early promoter
>Addgene plasmid #123260 | pCEP4-AD8gp160 | depositor full sequence | sequence record 235225 | pCEP4-AD8gp160 sequence 12730 bps
GCCACCATGCCAATGGGTTCACTGCAACCACTTGCGACGCTGTACCTCTTGGGCATGCTGGTGGCATCCG
TTCTGGCAGTTGAGAATCTCTGGGTCACTGTTTACTACGGCGTGCCCGTATGGAAGGAAGCCACGACGAC
ATTGTTCTGTGCGAGCGATGCGAAGGCATACGACACTGAGGTCCACAATGTCTGGGCAACACACGCGTGC
GTCCCTACCGACCCCAATCCCCAGGAAGTGGTCCTTGAAAATGTCACTGAGAATTTTAATATGTGGAAGA
ATAATATGGTTGAGCAGATGCATGAGGACATCATTTCTCTGTGGGATCAGTCCCTCAAACCTTGTGTCAA
GTTGACGCCTCTGTGTGTAACCCTCAACTGCACCGATTTGAGGAATGTAACCAATATCAACAATTCTAGT
GAAGGTATGAGGGGAGAGATCAAAAACTGCTCCTTCAACATAACCACCTCCATTCGAGACAAGGTAAAAA
AGGATTACGCTCTCTTTTATAGATTGGACGTGGTACCCATTGACAATGATAACACCAGTTATAGGCTGAT
AAACTGTAATACCTCAACGATTACACAAGCTTGTCCTAAAGTATCATTCGAACCCATTCCGATCCATTAC
TGTACGCCGGCCGGTTTCGCCATCCTTAAATGTAAGGATAAGAAATTCAATGGTACTGGCCCGTGCAAAA
ATGTATCTACGGTCCAGTGTACACACGGCATAAGACCCGTAGTATCTACGCAACTCCTGCTTAACGGGAG
CCTGGCCGAAGAGGAAGTTGTAATCAGAAGTAGTAACTTCACTGATAATGCCAAGAACATCATTGTGCAG
TTGAAAGAGTCAGTCGAGATCAACTGTACCAGGCCGAACAATAATACACGAAAGTCAATACACATAGGGC
CCGGAAGGGCATTCTACACCACTGGGGATATAATCGGAGATATACGCCAAGCGCATTGCAATATCAGTAG
GACCAAGTGGAACAATACGCTGAACCAAATCGCTACAAAGCTTAAGGAACAATTTGGGAATAACAAGACA
ATAGTATTTAATCAATCATCTGGGGGCGACCCGGAGATAGTCATGCATTCATTTAATTGCGGCGGAGAAT
TTTTTTATTGTAATTCCACACAGCTTTTTAATAGCACATGGAATTTCAACGGAACATGGAATCTGACACA
GTCCAATGGTACGGAGGGGAATGACACAATTACCCTTCCCTGTCGCATTAAACAGATAATTAATATGTGG
CAAGAAGTCGGAAAGGCGATGTATGCTCCTCCTATTCGAGGGCAGATAAGGTGCTCATCAAATATCACCG
GCCTCATACTGACTCGGGACGGCGGAAATAATCACAACAATGACACTGAGACATTTCGCCCAGGTGGAGG
TGATATGCGGGATAACTGGCGCTCCGAATTGTACAAGTACAAAGTTGTCAAGATTGAGCCACTCGGAGTG
GCCCCGACAAAGGCTAAGAGGCGGGTCGTACAAAGGGAGAAACGCGCGGTAGGAACCATTGGAGCCATGT
TCTTGGGTTTCTTGGGCGCAGCGGGATCCACCATGGGGGCGGCCTCTATCACACTGACCGTGCAGGCAAG
ACTCCTCTTGAGCGGCATCGTGCAACAGCAAAACAATCTCTTGCGCGCTATTGAGGCTCAACAGCACCTG
CTTCAACTTACCGTATGGGGCATCAAACAATTGCAGGCTCGGGTCTTGGCTGTCGAGAGGTATTTGCGGG
ATCAGCAACTTTTGGGTATCTGGGGTTGTTCCGGGAAGCTCATCTGCACAACGGCTGTCCCATGGAATGC
CAGTTGGTCCAACAAGACCCTGGACATGATCTGGAATAACATGACTTGGATGGAGTGGGAGAGAGAAATC
GACAACTACACGGGACTCATCTATACCTTGATTGAGGAGTCTCAGAACCAACAAGAGAAGAACGAGCAGG
AACTGCTGGAGTTGGACAAGTGGGCCAGTCTGTGGAATTGGTTCGATATAACCAACTGGCTTTGGTACAT
CAAAATATTTATAATGATCGTTGGTGGTCTGATTGGTCTTAGGATTGTTTTCACCGTCCTGAGCATTGTC
AACCGCGTGAGGCAGGGTTATTCTCCCCTTTCCTTTCAAACTCACTTGCCCGCCCCTAGGGGGCCAGACC
GCCCTGAGGGGATTGAAGAGGAGGGCGGCGACCGCGACCGAGATAGGAGTGTGCGGCTCGTGGATGGGTT
TCTGGCCCTCTTCTGGGATGACCTTCGGTCCCTCTGTCTTTTCTCCTATCATCGCCTGAGGGATCTTCTT
TTGATTGTAGCTAGGATCGTCGAGCTGTTGGGGCGCCGGGGATGGGAGGCCCTTAAATACTGGTGGAATT
TGTTGCAATATTGGTCCCAAGAGCTCAGGAACAGTGCGGTGTCTCTTTTGAACGCGACAGCCATCGCAGT
AGCCGAGGGAACCGACCGAGTTATAGAGATAGTCCAACGGATCTACCGAGCTATCCTCCACATCCCAACG
AGAATTCGACAAGGCCTTGAGCGGCTCCTTCTTTAGTAACTCGAGGCCGGCAAGGCCGGATCCAGACATG
ATAAGATACATTGATGAGTTTGGACAAACCACAACTAGAATGCAGTGAAAAAAATGCTTTATTTGTGAAA
TTTGTGATGCTATTGCTTTATTTGTAACCATTATAAGCTGCAATAAACAAGTTAACAACAACAATTGCAT
TCATTTTATGTTTCAGGTTCAGGGGGAGGTGTGGGAGGTTTTTTAAAGCAAGTAAAACCTCTACAAATGT
GGTATGGCTGATTATGATCCGGCTGCCTCGCGCGTTTCGGTGATGACGGTGAAAACCTCTGACACATGCA
GCTCCCGGAGACGGTCACAGCTTGTCTGTAAGCGGATGCCGGGAGCAGACAAGCCCGTCAGGGCGCGTCA
GCGGGTGTTGGCGGGTGTCGGGGCGCAGCCATGAGGTCGACTCTAGAGGATCGATCCCCGCCCCGGACGA
ACTAAACCTGACTACGACATCTCTGCCCCTTCTTCGCGGGGCAGTGCATGTAATCCCTTCAGTTGGTTGG
TACAACTTGCCAACTGGGCCCTGTTCCACATGTGACACGGGGGGGGACCAAACACAAAGGGGTTCTCTGA
CTGTAGTTGACATCCTTATAAATGGATGTGCACATTTGCCAACACTGAGTGGCTTTCATCCTGGAGCAGA
CTTTGCAGTCTGTGGACTGCAACACAACATTGCCTTTATGTGTAACTCTTGGCTGAAGCTCTTACACCAA
TGCTGGGGGACATGTACCTCCCAGGGGCCCAGGAAGACTACGGGAGGCTACACCAACGTCAATCAGAGGG
GCCTGTGTAGCTACCGATAAGCGGACCCTCAAGAGGGCATTAGCAATAGTGTTTATAAGGCCCCCTTGTT
AACCCTAAACGGGTAGCATATGCTTCCCGGGTAGTAGTATATACTATCCAGACTAACCCTAATTCAATAG
CATATGTTACCCAACGGGAAGCATATGCTATCGAATTAGGGTTAGTAAAAGGGTCCTAAGGAACAGCGAT
ATCTCCCACCCCATGAGCTGTCACGGTTTTATTTACATGGGGTCAGGATTCCACGAGGGTAGTGAACCAT
TTTAGTCACAAGGGCAGTGGCTGAAGATCAAGGAGCGGGCAGTGAACTCTCCTGAATCTTCGCCTGCTTC
TTCATTCTCCTTCGTTTAGCTAATAGAATAACTGCTGAGTTGTGAACAGTAAGGTGTATGTGAGGTGCTC
GAAAACAAGGTTTCAGGTGACGCCCCCAGAATAAAATTTGGACGGGGGGTTCAGTGGTGGCATTGTGCTA
TGACACCAATATAACCCTCACAAACCCCTTGGGCAATAAATACTAGTGTAGGAATGAAACATTCTGAATA
TCTTTAACAATAGAAATCCATGGGGTGGGGACAAGCCGTAAAGACTGGATGTCCATCTCACACGAATTTA
TGGCTATGGGCAACACATAATCCTAGTGCAATATGATACTGGGGTTATTAAGATGTGTCCCAGGCAGGGA
CCAAGACAGGTGAACCATGTTGTTACACTCTATTTGTAACAAGGGGAAAGAGAGTGGACGCCGACAGCAG
CGGACTCCACTGGTTGTCTCTAACACCCCCGAAAATTAAACGGGGCTCCACGCCAATGGGGCCCATAAAC
AAAGACAAGTGGCCACTCTTTTTTTTGAAATTGTGGAGTGGGGGCACGCGTCAGCCCCCACACGCCGCCC
TGCGGTTTTGGACTGTAAAATAAGGGTGTAATAACTTGGCTGATTGTAACCCCGCTAACCACTGCGGTCA
AACCACTTGCCCACAAAACCACTAATGGCACCCCGGGGAATACCTGCATAAGTAGGTGGGCGGGCCAAGA
TAGGGGCGCGATTGCTGCGATCTGGAGGACAAATTACACACACTTGCGCCTGAGCGCCAAGCACAGGGTT
GTTGGTCCTCATATTCACGAGGTCGCTGAGAGCACGGTGGGCTAATGTTGCCATGGGTAGCATATACTAC
CCAAATATCTGGATAGCATATGCTATCCTAATCTATATCTGGGTAGCATAGGCTATCCTAATCTATATCT
GGGTAGCATATGCTATCCTAATCTATATCTGGGTAGTATATGCTATCCTAATTTATATCTGGGTAGCATA
GGCTATCCTAATCTATATCTGGGTAGCATATGCTATCCTAATCTATATCTGGGTAGTATATGCTATCCTA
ATCTGTATCCGGGTAGCATATGCTATCCTAATAGAGATTAGGGTAGTATATGCTATCCTAATTTATATCT
GGGTAGCATATACTACCCAAATATCTGGATAGCATATGCTATCCTAATCTATATCTGGGTAGCATATGCT
ATCCTAATCTATATCTGGGTAGCATAGGCTATCCTAATCTATATCTGGGTAGCATATGCTATCCTAATCT
ATATCTGGGTAGTATATGCTATCCTAATTTATATCTGGGTAGCATAGGCTATCCTAATCTATATCTGGGT
AGCATATGCTATCCTAATCTATATCTGGGTAGTATATGCTATCCTAATCTGTATCCGGGTAGCATATGCT
ATCCTCATGCATATACAGTCAGCATATGATACCCAGTAGTAGAGTGGGAGTGCTATCCTTTGCATATGCC
GCCACCTCCCAAGGGGGCGTGAATTTTCGCTGCTTGTCCTTTTCCTGCTGGTTGCTCCCATTCTTAGGTG
AATTTAAGGAGGCCAGGCTAAAGCCGTCGCATGTCTGATTGCTCACCAGGTAAATGTCGCTAATGTTTTC
CAACGCGAGAAGGTGTTGAGCGCGGAGCTGAGTGACGTGACAACATGGGTATGCCCAATTGCCCCATGTT
GGGAGGACGAAAATGGTGACAAGACAGATGGCCAGAAATACACCAACAGCACGCATGATGTCTACTGGGG
ATTTATTCTTTAGTGCGGGGGAATACACGGCTTTTAATACGATTGAGGGCGTCTCCTAACAAGTTACATC
ACTCCTGCCCTTCCTCACCCTCATCTCCATCACCTCCTTCATCTCCGTCATCTCCGTCATCACCCTCCGC
GGCAGCCCCTTCCACCATAGGTGGAAACCAGGGAGGCAAATCTACTCCATCGTCAAAGCTGCACACAGTC
ACCCTGATATTGCAGGTAGGAGCGGGCTTTGTCATAACAAGGTCCTTAATCGCATCCTTCAAAACCTCAG
CAAATATATGAGTTTGTAAAAAGACCATGAAATAACAGACAATGGACTCCCTTAGCGGGCCAGGTTGTGG
GCCGGGTCCAGGGGCCATTCCAAAGGGGAGACGACTCAATGGTGTAAGACGACATTGTGGAATAGCAAGG
GCAGTTCCTCGCCTTAGGTTGTAAAGGGAGGTCTTACTACCTCCATATACGAACACACCGGCGACCCAAG
TTCCTTCGTCGGTAGTCCTTTCTACGTGACTCCTAGCCAGGAGAGCTCTTAAACCTTCTGCAATGTTCTC
AAATTTCGGGTTGGAACCTCCTTGACCACGATGCTTTCCAAACCACCCTCCTTTTTTGCGCCTGCCTCCA
TCACCCTGACCCCGGGGTCCAGTGCTTGGGCCTTCTCCTGGGTCATCTGCGGGGCCCTGCTCTATCGCTC
CCGGGGGCACGTCAGGCTCACCATCTGGGCCACCTTCTTGGTGGTATTCAAAATAATCGGCTTCCCCTAC
AGGGTGGAAAAATGGCCTTCTACCTGGAGGGGGCCTGCGCGGTGGAGACCCGGATGATGATGACTGACTA
CTGGGACTCCTGGGCCTCTTTTCTCCACGTCCACGACCTCTCCCCCTGGCTCTTTCACGACTTCCCCCCC
TGGCTCTTTCACGTCCTCTACCCCGGCGGCCTCCACTACCTCCTCGACCCCGGCCTCCACTACCTCCTCG
ACCCCGGCCTCCACTGCCTCCTCGACCCCGGCCTCCACCTCCTGCTCCTGCCCCTCCTGCTCCTGCCCCT
CCTCCTGCTCCTGCCCCTCCTGCCCCTCCTGCTCCTGCCCCTCCTGCCCCTCCTGCTCCTGCCCCTCCTG
CCCCTCCTGCTCCTGCCCCTCCTGCCCCTCCTCCTGCTCCTGCCCCTCCTGCCCCTCCTCCTGCTCCTGC
CCCTCCTGCCCCTCCTGCTCCTGCCCCTCCTGCCCCTCCTGCTCCTGCCCCTCCTGCCCCTCCTGCTCCT
GCCCCTCCTGCTCCTGCCCCTCCTGCTCCTGCCCCTCCTGCTCCTGCCCCTCCTGCCCCTCCTGCCCCTC
CTCCTGCTCCTGCCCCTCCTGCTCCTGCCCCTCCTGCCCCTCCTGCCCCTCCTGCTCCTGCCCCTCCTCC
TGCTCCTGCCCCTCCTGCCCCTCCTGCCCCTCCTCCTGCTCCTGCCCCTCCTGCCCCTCCTCCTGCTCCT
GCCCCTCCTCCTGCTCCTGCCCCTCCTGCCCCTCCTGCCCCTCCTCCTGCTCCTGCCCCTCCTGCCCCTC
CTCCTGCTCCTGCCCCTCCTCCTGCTCCTGCCCCTCCTGCCCCTCCTGCCCCTCCTCCTGCTCCTGCCCC
TCCTCCTGCTCCTGCCCCTCCTGCCCCTCCTGCCCCTCCTGCCCCTCCTCCTGCTCCTGCCCCTCCTCCT
GCTCCTGCCCCTCCTGCTCCTGCCCCTCCCGCTCCTGCTCCTGCTCCTGTTCCACCGTGGGTCCCTTTGC
AGCCAATGCAACTTGGACGTTTTTGGGGTCTCCGGACACCATCTCTATGTCTTGGCCCTGATCCTGAGCC
GCCCGGGGCTCCTGGTCTTCCGCCTCCTCGTCCTCGTCCTCTTCCCCGTCCTCGTCCATGGTTATCACCC
CCTCTTCTTTGAGGTCCACTGCCGCCGGAGCCTTCTGGTCCAGATGTGTCTCCCTTCTCTCCTAGGCCAT
TTCCAGGTCCTGTACCTGGCCCCTCGTCAGACATGATTCACACTAAAAGAGATCAATAGACATCTTTATT
AGACGACGCTCAGTGAATACAGGGAGTGCAGACTCCTGCCCCCTCCAACAGCCCCCCCACCCTCATCCCC
TTCATGGTCGCTGTCAGACAGATCCAGGTCTGAAAATTCCCCATCCTCCGAACCATCCTCGTCCTCATCA
CCAATTACTCGCAGCCCGGAAAACTCCCGCTGAACATCCTCAAGATTTGCGTCCTGAGCCTCAAGCCAGG
CCTCAAATTCCTCGTCCCCCTTTTTGCTGGACGGTAGGGATGGGGATTCTCGGGACCCCTCCTCTTCCTC
TTCAAGGTCACCAGACAGAGATGCTACTGGGGCAACGGAAGAAAAGCTGGGTGCGGCCTGTGAGGATCAG
CTTATCGATGATAAGCTGTCAAACATGAGAATTCTTGAAGACGAAAGGGCCTCGTGATACGCCTATTTTT
ATAGGTTAATGTCATGATAATAATGGTTTCTTAGACGTCAGGTGGCACTTTTCGGGGAAATGTGCGCGGA
ACCCCTATTTGTTTATTTTTCTAAATACATTCAAATATGTATCCGCTCATGAGACAATAACCCTGATAAA
TGCTTCAATAATATTGAAAAAGGAAGAGTATGAGTATTCAACATTTCCGTGTCGCCCTTATTCCCTTTTT
TGCGGCATTTTGCCTTCCTGTTTTTGCTCACCCAGAAACGCTGGTGAAAGTAAAAGATGCTGAAGATCAG
TTGGGTGCACGAGTGGGTTACATCGAACTGGATCTCAACAGCGGTAAGATCCTTGAGAGTTTTCGCCCCG
AAGAACGTTTTCCAATGATGAGCACTTTTAAAGTTCTGCTATGTGGCGCGGTATTATCCCGTGTTGACGC
CGGGCAAGAGCAACTCGGTCGCCGCATACACTATTCTCAGAATGACTTGGTTGAGTACTCACCAGTCACA
GAAAAGCATCTTACGGATGGCATGACAGTAAGAGAATTATGCAGTGCTGCCATAACCATGAGTGATAACA
CTGCGGCCAACTTACTTCTGACAACGATCGGAGGACCGAAGGAGCTAACCGCTTTTTTGCACAACATGGG
GGATCATGTAACTCGCCTTGATCGTTGGGAACCGGAGCTGAATGAAGCCATACCAAACGACGAGCGTGAC
ACCACGATGCCTGCAGCAATGGCAACAACGTTGCGCAAACTATTAACTGGCGAACTACTTACTCTAGCTT
CCCGGCAACAATTAATAGACTGGATGGAGGCGGATAAAGTTGCAGGACCACTTCTGCGCTCGGCCCTTCC
GGCTGGCTGGTTTATTGCTGATAAATCTGGAGCCGGTGAGCGTGGGTCTCGCGGTATCATTGCAGCACTG
GGGCCAGATGGTAAGCCCTCCCGTATCGTAGTTATCTACACGACGGGGAGTCAGGCAACTATGGATGAAC
GAAATAGACAGATCGCTGAGATAGGTGCCTCACTGATTAAGCATTGGTAACTGTCAGACCAAGTTTACTC
ATATATACTTTAGATTGATTTAAAACTTCATTTTTAATTTAAAAGGATCTAGGTGAAGATCCTTTTTGAT
AATCTCATGACCAAAATCCCTTAACGTGAGTTTTCGTTCCACTGAGCGTCAGACCCCGTAGAAAAGATCA
AAGGATCTTCTTGAGATCCTTTTTTTCTGCGCGTAATCTGCTGCTTGCAAACAAAAAAACCACCGCTACC
AGCGGTGGTTTGTTTGCCGGATCAAGAGCTACCAACTCTTTTTCCGAAGGTAACTGGCTTCAGCAGAGCG
CAGATACCAAATACTGTCCTTCTAGTGTAGCCGTAGTTAGGCCACCACTTCAAGAACTCTGTAGCACCGC
CTACATACCTCGCTCTGCTAATCCTGTTACCAGTGGCTGCTGCCAGTGGCGATAAGTCGTGTCTTACCGG
GTTGGACTCAAGACGATAGTTACCGGATAAGGCGCAGCGGTCGGGCTGAACGGGGGGTTCGTGCACACAG
CCCAGCTTGGAGCGAACGACCTACACCGAACTGAGATACCTACAGCGTGAGCTATGAGAAAGCGCCACGC
TTCCCGAAGGGAGAAAGGCGGACAGGTATCCGGTAAGCGGCAGGGTCGGAACAGGAGAGCGCACGAGGGA
GCTTCCAGGGGGAAACGCCTGGTATCTTTATAGTCCTGTCGGGTTTCGCCACCTCTGACTTGAGCGTCGA
TTTTTGTGATGCTCGTCAGGGGGGCGGAGCCTATGGAAAAACGCCAGCAACGCGGCCTTTTTACGGTTCC
TGGCCTTTTGCTGGCCTTGAAGCTGTCCCTGATGGTCGTCATCTACCTGCCTGGACAGCATGGCCTGCAA
CGCGGGCATCCCGATGCCGCCGGAAGCGAGAAGAATCATAATGGGGAAGGCCATCCAGCCTCGCGTCGCG
AACGCCAGCAAGACGTAGCCCAGCGCGTCGGCCCCGAGATGCGCCGCGTGCGGCTGCTGGAGATGGCGGA
CGCGATGGATATGTTCTGCCAAGGGTTGGTTTGCGCATTCACAGTTCTCCGCAAGAATTGATTGGCTCCA
ATTCTTGGAGTGGTGAATCCGTTAGCGAGGTGCCGCCCTGCTTCATCCCCGTGGCCCGTTGCTCGCGTTT
GCTGGCGGTGTCCCCGGAAGAAATATATTTGCATGTCTTTAGTTCTATGATGACACAAACCCCGCCCAGC
GTCTTGTCATTGGCGAATTCGAACACGCAGATGCAGTCGGGGCGGCGCGGTCCGAGGTCCACTTCGCATA
TTAAGGTGACGCGTGTGGCCTCGAACACCGAGCGACCCTGCAGCGACCCGCTTAACAGCGTCAACAGCGT
GCCGCAGATCCCGGGGGGCAATGAGATATGAAAAAGCCTGAACTCACCGCGACGTCTGTCGAGAAGTTTC
TGATCGAAAAGTTCGACAGCGTCTCCGACCTGATGCAGCTCTCGGAGGGCGAAGAATCTCGTGCTTTCAG
CTTCGATGTAGGAGGGCGTGGATATGTCCTGCGGGTAAATAGCTGCGCCGATGGTTTCTACAAAGATCGT
TATGTTTATCGGCACTTTGCATCGGCCGCGCTCCCGATTCCGGAAGTGCTTGACATTGGGGAATTCAGCG
AGAGCCTGACCTATTGCATCTCCCGCCGTGCACAGGGTGTCACGTTGCAAGACCTGCCTGAAACCGAACT
GCCCGCTGTTCTGCAGCCGGTCGCGGAGGCCATGGATGCGATCGCTGCGGCCGATCTTAGCCAGACGAGC
GGGTTCGGCCCATTCGGACCGCAAGGAATCGGTCAATACACTACATGGCGTGATTTCATATGCGCGATTG
CTGATCCCCATGTGTATCACTGGCAAACTGTGATGGACGACACCGTCAGTGCGTCCGTCGCGCAGGCTCT
CGATGAGCTGATGCTTTGGGCCGAGGACTGCCCCGAAGTCCGGCACCTCGTGCACGCGGATTTCGGCTCC
AACAATGTCCTGACGGACAATGGCCGCATAACAGCGGTCATTGACTGGAGCGAGGCGATGTTCGGGGATT
CCCAATACGAGGTCGCCAACATCTTCTTCTGGAGGCCGTGGTTGGCTTGTATGGAGCAGCAGACGCGCTA
CTTCGAGCGGAGGCATCCGGAGCTTGCAGGATCGCCGCGGCTCCGGGCGTATATGCTCCGCATTGGTCTT
GACCAACTCTATCAGAGCTTGGTTGACGGCAATTTCGATGATGCAGCTTGGGCGCAGGGTCGATGCGACG
CAATCGTCCGATCCGGAGCCGGGACTGTCGGGCGTACACAAATCGCCCGCAGAAGCGCGGCCGTCTGGAC
CGATGGCTGTGTAGAAGTACTCGCCGATAGTGGAAACCGACGCCCCAGCACTCGTCCGGATCGGGAGATG
GGGGAGGCTAACTGAAACACGGAAGGAGACAATACCGGAAGGAACCCGCGCTATGACGGCAATAAAAAGA
CAGAATAAAACGCACGGGTGTTGGGTCGTTTGTTCATAAACGCGGGGTTCGGTCCCAGGGCTGGCACTCT
GTCGATACCCCACCGAGACCCCATTGGGGCCAATACGCCCGCGTTTCTTCCTTTTCCCCACCCCACCCCC
CAAGTTCGGGTGAAGGCCCAGGGCTCGCAGCCAACGTCGGGGCGGCAGGCCCTGCCATAGCCACTGGCCC
CGTGGGTTAGGGACGGGGTCCCCCATGGGGAATGGTTTATGGTTCGTGGGGGTTATTATTTTGGGCGTTG
CGTGGGGTCAGGTCCACGACTGGACTGAGCAGACAGACCCATGGTTTTTGGATGGCCTGGGCATGGACCG
CATGTACTGGCGCGACACGAACACCGGGCGTCTGTGGCTGCCAAACACCCCCGACCCCCAAAAACCACCG
CGCGGATTTCTGGCGTGCCAAGCTAGTCGACCAATTCTCATGTTTGACAGCTTATCATCGCAGATCCGGG
CAACGTTGTTGCCATTGCTGCAGGCGCAGAACTGGTAGGTATGGAAGATCTATACATTGAATCAATATTG
GCAATTAGCCATATTAGTCATTGGTTATATAGCATAAATCAATATTGGCTATTGGCCATTGCATACGTTG
TATCTATATCATAATATGTACATTTATATTGGCTCATGTCCAATATGACCGCCATGTTGACATTGATTAT
TGACTAGTTATTAATAGTAATCAATTACGGGGTCATTAGTTCATAGCCCATATATGGAGTTCCGCGTTAC
ATAACTTACGGTAAATGGCCCGCCTGGCTGACCGCCCAACGACCCCCGCCCATTGACGTCAATAATGACG
TATGTTCCCATAGTAACGCCAATAGGGACTTTCCATTGACGTCAATGGGTGGAGTATTTACGGTAAACTG
CCCACTTGGCAGTACATCAAGTGTATCATATGCCAAGTCCGCCCCCTATTGACGTCAATGACGGTAAATG
GCCCGCCTGGCATTATGCCCAGTACATGACCTTACGGGACTTTCCTACTTGGCAGTACATCTACGTATTA
GTCATCGCTATTACCATGGTGATGCGGTTTTGGCAGTACACCAATGGGCGTGGATAGCGGTTTGACTCAC
GGGGATTTCCAAGTCTCCACCCCATTGACGTCAATGGGAGTTTGTTTTGGCACCAAAATCAACGGGACTT
TCCAAAATGTCGTAATAACCCCGCCCCGTTGACGCAAATGGGCGGTAGGCGTGTACGGTGGGAGGTCTAT
ATAAGCAGAGCTCGTTTAGTGAACCGTCAGATCTCTAGAAGCTGGGTACCAGCTGCTAGC
