>Addgene plasmid #123260 | pCEP4-AD8gp160 | addgene partial sequence | sequence record 239699 | Addgene Partial NGS Result
CTGCTCCTGCCCCTCCTGCTCCTGCCCCTCCCGCTCCTGCTCCTGCTCCTGTTCCACCGTGGGTCCCTTT
GCAGCCAATGCAACTTGGACGTTTTTGGGGTCTCCGGACACCATCTCTATGTCTTGGCCCTGATCCTGAG
CCGCCCGGGGCTCCTGGTCTTCCGCCTCCTCGTCCTCGTCCTCTTCCCCGTCCTCGTCCATGGTTATCAC
CCCCTCTTCTTTGAGGTCCACTGCCGCCGGAGCCTTCTGGTCCAGATGTGTCTCCCTTCTCTCCTAGGCC
ATTTCCAGGTCCTGTACCTGGCCCCTCGTCAGACATGATTCACACTAAAAGAGATCAATAGACATCTTTA
TTAGACGACGCTCAGTGAATACAGGGAGTGCAGACTCCTGCCCCCTCCAACAGCCCCCCCACCCTCATCC
CCTTCATGGTCGCTGTCAGACAGATCCAGGTCTGAAAATTCCCCATCCTCCGAACCATCCTCGTCCTCAT
CACCAATTACTCGCAGCCCGGAAAACTCCCGCTGAACATCCTCAAGATTTGCGTCCTGAGCCTCAAGCCA
GGCCTCAAATTCCTCGTCCCCCTTTTTGCTGGACGGTAGGGATGGGGATTCTCGGGACCCCTCCTCTTCC
TCTTCAAGGTCACCAGACAGAGATGCTACTGGGGCAACGGAAGAAAAGCTGGGTGCGGCCTGTGAGGATC
AGCTTATCGATGATAAGCTGTCAAACATGAGAATTCTTGAAGACGAAAGGGCCTCGTGATACGCCTATTT
TTATAGGTTAATGTCATGATAATAATGGTTTCTTAGACGTCAGGTGGCACTTTTCGGGGAAATGTGCGCG
GAACCCCTATTTGTTTATTTTTCTAAATACATTCAAATATGTATCCGCTCATGAGACAATAACCCTGATA
AATGCTTCAATAATATTGAAAAAGGAAGAGTATGAGTATTCAACATTTCCGTGTCGCCCTTATTCCCTTT
TTTGCGGCATTTTGCCTTCCTGTTTTTGCTCACCCAGAAACGCTGGTGAAAGTAAAAGATGCTGAAGATC
AGTTGGGTGCACGAGTGGGTTACATCGAACTGGATCTCAACAGCGGTAAGATCCTTGAGAGTTTTCGCCC
CGAAGAACGTTTTCCAATGATGAGCACTTTTAAAGTTCTGCTATGTGGCGCGGTATTATCCCGTGTTGAC
GCCGGGCAAGAGCAACTCGGTCGCCGCATACACTATTCTCAGAATGACTTGGTTGAGTACTCACCAGTCA
CAGAAAAGCATCTTACGGATGGCATGACAGTAAGAGAATTATGCAGTGCTGCCATAACCATGAGTGATAA
CACTGCGGCCAACTTACTTCTGACAACGATCGGAGGACCGAAGGAGCTAACCGCTTTTTTGCACAACATG
GGGGATCATGTAACTCGCCTTGATCGTTGGGAACCGGAGCTGAATGAAGCCATACCAAACGACGAGCGTG
ACACCACGATGCCTGCAGCAATGGCAACAACGTTGCGCAAACTATTAACTGGCGAACTACTTACTCTAGC
TTCCCGGCAACAATTAATAGACTGGATGGAGGCGGATAAAGTTGCAGGACCACTTCTGCGCTCGGCCCTT
CCGGCTGGCTGGTTTATTGCTGATAAATCTGGAGCCGGTGAGCGTGGGTCTCGCGGTATCATTGCAGCAC
TGGGGCCAGATGGTAAGCCCTCCCGTATCGTAGTTATCTACACGACGGGGAGTCAGGCAACTATGGATGA
ACGAAATAGACAGATCGCTGAGATAGGTGCCTCACTGATTAAGCATTGGTAACTGTCAGACCAAGTTTAC
TCATATATACTTTAGATTGATTTAAAACTTCATTTTTAATTTAAAAGGATCTAGGTGAAGATCCTTTTTG
ATAATCTCATGACCAAAATCCCTTAACGTGAGTTTTCGTTCCACTGAGCGTCAGACCCCGTAGAAAAGAT
CAAAGGATCTTCTTGAGATCCTTTTTTTCTGCGCGTAATCTGCTGCTTGCAAACAAAAAAACCACCGCTA
CCAGCGGTGGTTTGTTTGCCGGATCAAGAGCTACCAACTCTTTTTCCGAAGGTAACTGGCTTCAGCAGAG
CGCAGATACCAAATACTGTCCTTCTAGTGTAGCCGTAGTTAGGCCACCACTTCAAGAACTCTGTAGCACC
GCCTACATACCTCGCTCTGCTAATCCTGTTACCAGTGGCTGCTGCCAGTGGCGATAAGTCGTGTCTTACC
GGGTTGGACTCAAGACGATAGTTACCGGATAAGGCGCAGCGGTCGGGCTGAACGGGGGGTTCGTGCACAC
AGCCCAGCTTGGAGCGAACGACCTACACCGAACTGAGATACCTACAGCGTGAGCTATGAGAAAGCGCCAC
GCTTCCCGAAGGGAGAAAGGCGGACAGGTATCCGGTAAGCGGCAGGGTCGGAACAGGAGAGCGCACGAGG
GAGCTTCCAGGGGGAAACGCCTGGTATCTTTATAGTCCTGTCGGGTTTCGCCACCTCTGACTTGAGCGTC
GATTTTTGTGATGCTCGTCAGGGGGGCGGAGCCTATGGAAAAACGCCAGCAACGCGGCCTTTTTACGGTT
CCTGGCCTTTTGCTGGCCTTGAAGCTGTCCCTGATGGTCGTCATCTACCTGCCTGGACAGCATGGCCTGC
AACGCGGGCATCCCGATGCCGCCGGAAGCGAGAAGAATCATAATGGGGAAGGCCATCCAGCCTCGCGTCG
CGAACGCCAGCAAGACGTAGCCCAGCGCGTCGGCCCCGAGATGCGCCGCGTGCGGCTGCTGGAGATGGCG
GACGCGATGGATATGTTCTGCCAAGGGTTGGTTTGCGCATTCACAGTTCTCCGCAAGAATTGATTGGCTC
CAATTCTTGGAGTGGTGAATCCGTTAGCGAGGTGCCGCCCTGCTTCATCCCCGTGGCCCGTTGCTCGCGT
TTGCTGGCGGTGTCCCCGGAAGAAATATATTTGCATGTCTTTAGTTCTATGATGACACAAACCCCGCCCA
GCGTCTTGTCATTGGCGAATTCGAACACGCAGATGCAGTCGGGGCGGCGCGGTCCGAGGTCCACTTCGCA
TATTAAGGTGACGCGTGTGGCCTCGAACACCGAGCGACCCTGCAGCGACCCGCTTAACAGCGTCAACAGC
GTGCCGCAGATCCCGGGGGGCAATGAGATATGAAAAAGCCTGAACTCACCGCGACGTCTGTCGAGAAGTT
TCTGATCGAAAAGTTCGACAGCGTCTCCGACCTGATGCAGCTCTCGGAGGGCGAAGAATCTCGTGCTTTC
AGCTTCGATGTAGGAGGGCGTGGATATGTCCTGCGGGTAAATAGCTGCGCCGATGGTTTCTACAAAGATC
GTTATGTTTATCGGCACTTTGCATCGGCCGCGCTCCCGATTCCGGAAGTGCTTGACATTGGGGAATTCAG
CGAGAGCCTGACCTATTGCATCTCCCGCCGTGCACAGGGTGTCACGTTGCAAGACCTGCCTGAAACCGAA
CTGCCCGCTGTTCTGCAGCCGGTCGCGGAGGCCATGGATGCGATCGCTGCGGCCGATCTTAGCCAGACGA
GCGGGTTCGGCCCATTCGGACCGCAAGGAATCGGTCAATACACTACATGGCGTGATTTCATATGCGCGAT
TGCTGATCCCCATGTGTATCACTGGCAAACTGTGATGGACGACACCGTCAGTGCGTCCGTCGCGCAGGCT
CTCGATGAGCTGATGCTTTGGGCCGAGGACTGCCCCGAAGTCCGGCACCTCGTGCACGCGGATTTCGGCT
CCAACAATGTCCTGACGGACAATGGCCGCATAACAGCGGTCATTGACTGGAGCGAGGCGATGTTCGGGGA
TTCCCAATACGAGGTCGCCAACATCTTCTTCTGGAGGCCGTGGTTGGCTTGTATGGAGCAGCAGACGCGC
TACTTCGAGCGGAGGCATCCGGAGCTTGCAGGATCGCCGCGGCTCCGGGCGTATATGCTCCGCATTGGTC
TTGACCAACTCTATCAGAGCTTGGTTGACGGCAATTTCGATGATGCAGCTTGGGCGCAGGGTCGATGCGA
CGCAATCGTCCGATCCGGAGCCGGGACTGTCGGGCGTACACAAATCGCCCGCAGAAGCGCGGCCGTCTGG
ACCGATGGCTGTGTAGAAGTACTCGCCGATAGTGGAAACCGACGCCCCAGCACTCGTCCGGATCGGGAGA
TGGGGGAGGCTAACTGAAACACGGAAGGAGACAATACCGGAAGGAACCCGCGCTATGACGGCAATAAAAA
GACAGAATAAAACGCACGGGTGTTGGGTCGTTTGTTCATAAACGCGGGGTTCGGTCCCAGGGCTGGCACT
CTGTCGATACCCCACCGAGACCCCATTGGGGCCAATACGCCCGCGTTTCTTCCTTTTCCCCACCCCACCC
CCCAAGTTCGGGTGAAGGCCCAGGGCTCGCAGCCAACGTCGGGGCGGCAGGCCCTGCCATAGCCACTGGC
CCCGTGGGTTAGGGACGGGGTCCCCCATGGGGAATGGTTTATGGTTCGTGGGGGTTATTATTTTGGGCGT
TGCGTGGGGTCAGGTCCACGACTGGACTGAGCAGACAGACCCATGGTTTTTGGATGGCCTGGGCATGGAC
CGCATGTACTGGCGCGACACGAACACCGGGCGTCTGTGGCTGCCAAACACCCCCGACCCCCAAAAACCAC
CGCGCGGATTTCTGGCGTGCCAAGCTAGTCGACCAATTCTCATGTTTGACAGCTTATCATCGCAGATCCG
GGCAACGTTGTTGCCATTGCTGCAGGCGCAGAACTGGTAGGTATGGAAGATCTATACATTGAATCAATAT
TGGCAATTAGCCATATTAGTCATTGGTTATATAGCATAAATCAATATTGGCTATTGGCCATTGCATACGT
TGTATCTATATCATAATATGTACATTTATATTGGCTCATGTCCAATATGACCGCCATGTTGACATTGATT
ATTGACTAGTTATTAATAGTAATCAATTACGGGGTCATTAGTTCATAGCCCATATATGGAGTTCCGCGTT
ACATAACTTACGGTAAATGGCCCGCCTGGCTGACCGCCCAACGACCCCCGCCCATTGACGTCAATAATGA
CGTATGTTCCCATAGTAACGCCAATAGGGACTTTCCATTGACGTCAATGGGTGGAGTATTTACGGTAAAC
TGCCCACTTGGCAGTACATCAAGTGTATCATATGCCAAGTCCGCCCCCTATTGACGTCAATGACGGTAAA
TGGCCCGCCTGGCATTATGCCCAGTACATGACCTTACGGGACTTTCCTACTTGGCAGTACATCTACGTAT
TAGTCATCGCTATTACCATGGTGATGCGGTTTTGGCAGTACACCAATGGGCGTGGATAGCGGTTTGACTC
ACGGGGATTTCCAAGTCTCCACCCCATTGACGTCAATGGGAGTTTGTTTTGGCACCAAAATCAACGGGAC
TTTCCAAAATGTCGTAATAACCCCGCCCCGTTGACGCAAATGGGCGGTAGGCGTGTACGGTGGGAGGTCT
ATATAAGCAGAGCTCGTTTAGTGAACCGTCAGATCTCTAGAAGCTGGGTACCAGCTGCTAGCGCCACCAT
GCCAATGGGTTCACTGCAACCACTTGCGACGCTGTACCTCTTGGGCATGCTGGTGGCATCCGTTCTGGCA
GTTGAGAATCTCTGGGTCACTGTTTACTACGGCGTGCCCGTATGGAAGGAAGCCACGACGACATTGTTCT
GTGCGAGCGATGCGAAGGCATACGACACTGAGGTCCACAATGTCTGGGCAACACACGCGTGCGTCCCTAC
CGACCCCAATCCCCAGGAAGTGGTCCTTGAAAATGTCACTGAGAATTTTAATATGTGGAAGAATAATATG
GTTGAGCAGATGCATGAGGACATCATTTCTCTGTGGGATCAGTCCCTCAAACCTTGTGTCAAGTTGACGC
CTCTGTGTGTAACCCTCAACTGCACCGATTTGAGGAATGTAACCAATATCAACAATTCTAGTGAAGGTAT
GAGGGGAGAGATCAAAAACTGCTCCTTCAACATAACCACCTCCATTCGAGACAAGGTAAAAAAGGATTAC
GCTCTCTTTTATAGATTGGACGTGGTACCCATTGACAATGATAACACCAGTTATAGGCTGATAAACTGTA
ATACCTCAACGATTACACAAGCTTGTCCTAAAGTATCATTCGAACCCATTCCGATCCATTACTGTACGCC
GGCCGGTTTCGCCATCCTTAAATGTAAGGATAAGAAATTCAATGGTACTGGCCCGTGCAAAAATGTATCT
ACGGTCCAGTGTACACACGGCATAAGACCCGTAGTATCTACGCAACTCCTGCTTAACGGGAGCCTGGCCG
AAGAGGAAGTTGTAATCAGAAGTAGTAACTTCACTGATAATGCCAAGAACATCATTGTGCAGTTGAAAGA
GTCAGTCGAGATCAACTGTACCAGGCCGAACAATAATACACGAAAGTCAATACACATAGGGCCCGGAAGG
GCATTCTACACCACTGGGGATATAATCGGAGATATACGCCAAGCGCATTGCAATATCAGTAGGACCAAGT
GGAACAATACGCTGAACCAAATCGCTACAAAGCTTAAGGAACAATTTGGGAATAACAAGACAATAGTATT
TAATCAATCATCTGGGGGCGACCCGGAGATAGTCATGCATTCATTTAATTGCGGCGGAGAATTTTTTTAT
TGTAATTCCACACAGCTTTTTAATAGCACATGGAATTTCAACGGAACATGGAATCTGACACAGTCCAATG
GTACGGAGGGGAATGACACAATTACCCTTCCCTGTCGCATTAAACAGATAATTAATATGTGGCAAGAAGT
CGGAAAGGCGATGTATGCTCCTCCTATTCGAGGGCAGATAAGGTGCTCATCAAATATCACCGGCCTCATA
CTGACTCGGGACGGCGGAAATAATCACAACAATGACACTGAGACATTTCGCCCAGGTGGAGGTGATATGC
GGGATAACTGGCGCTCCGAATTGTACAAGTACAAAGTTGTCAAGATTGAGCCACTCGGAGTGGCCCCGAC
AAAGGCTAAGAGGCGGGTCGTACAAAGGGAGAAACGCGCGGTAGGAACCATTGGAGCCATGTTCTTGGGT
TTCTTGGGCGCAGCGGGATCCACCATGGGGGCGGCCTCTATCACACTGACCGTGCAGGCAAGACTCCTCT
TGAGCGGCATCGTGCAACAGCAAAACAATCTCTTGCGCGCTATTGAGGCTCAACAGCACCTGCTTCAACT
TACCGTATGGGGCATCAAACAATTGCAGGCTCGGGTCTTGGCTGTCGAGAGGTATTTGCGGGATCAGCAA
CTTTTGGGTATCTGGGGTTGTTCCGGGAAGCTCATCTGCACAACGGCTGTCCCATGGAATGCCAGTTGGT
CCAACAAGACCCTGGACATGATCTGGAATAACATGACTTGGATGGAGTGGGAGAGAGAAATCGACAACTA
CACGGGACTCATCTATACCTTGATTGAGGAGTCTCAGAACCAACAAGAGAAGAACGAGCAGGAACTGCTG
GAGTTGGACAAGTGGGCCAGTCTGTGGAATTGGTTCGATATAACCAACTGGCTTTGGTACATCAAAATAT
TTATAATGATCGTTGGTGGTCTGATTGGTCTTAGGATTGTTTTCACCGTCCTGAGCATTGTCAACCGCGT
GAGGCAGGGTTATTCTCCCCTTTCCTTTCAAACTCACTTGCCCGCCCCTAGGGGGCCAGACCGCCCTGAG
GGGATTGAAGAGGAGGGCGGCGACCGCGACCGAGATAGGAGTGTGCGGCTCGTGGATGGGTTTCTGGCCC
TCTTCTGGGATGACCTTCGGTCCCTCTGTCTTTTCTCCTATCATCGCCTGAGGGATCTTCTTTTGATTGT
AGCTAGGATCGTCGAGCTGTTGGGGCGCCGGGGATGGGAGGCCCTTAAATACTGGTGGAATTTGTTGCAA
TATTGGTCCCAAGAGCTCAGGAACAGTGCGGTGTCTCTTTTGAACGCGACAGCCATCGCAGTAGCCGAGG
GAACCGACCGAGTTATAGAGATAGTCCAACGGATCTACCGAGCTATCCTCCACATCCCAACGAGAATTCG
ACAAGGCCTTGAGCGGCTCCTTCTTTAGTAACTCGAGGCCGGCAAGGCCGGATCCAGACATGATAAGATA
CATTGATGAGTTTGGACAAACCACAACTAGAATGCAGTGAAAAAAATGCTTTATTTGTGAAATTTGTGAT
GCTATTGCTTTATTTGTAACCATTATAAGCTGCAATAAACAAGTTAACAACAACAATTGCATTCATTTTA
TGTTTCAGGTTCAGGGGGAGGTGTGGGAGGTTTTTTAAAGCAAGTAAAACCTCTACAAATGTGGTATGGC
TGATTATGATCCGGCTGCCTCGCGCGTTTCGGTGATGACGGTGAAAACCTCTGACACATGCAGCTCCCGG
AGACGGTCACAGCTTGTCTGTAAGCGGATGCCGGGAGCAGACAAGCCCGTCAGGGCGCGTCAGCGGGTGT
TGGCGGGTGTCGGGGCGCAGCCATGAGGTCGACTCTAGAGGATCGATCCCCGCCCCGGACGAACTAAACC
TGACTACGACATCTCTGCCCCTTCTTCGCGGGGCAGTGCATGTAATCCCTTCAGTTGGTTGGTACAACTT
GCCAACTGGGCCCTGTTCCACATGTGACACGGGGGGGGACCAAACACAAAGGGGTTCTCTGACTGTAGTT
GACATCCTTATAAATGGATGTGCACATTTGCCAACACTGAGTGGCTTTCATCCTGGAGCAGACTTTGCAG
TCTGTGGACTGCAACACAACATTGCCTTTATGTGTAACTCTTGGCTGAAGCTCTTACACCAATGCTGGGG
GACATGTACCTCCCAGGGGCCCAGGAAGACTACGGGAGGCTACACCAACGTCAATCAGAGGGGCCTGTGT
AGCTACCGATAAGCGGACCCTCAAGAGGGCATTAGCAATAGTGTTTATAAGGCCCCCTTGTTAACCCTAA
ACGGGTAGCATATGCTTCCCGGGTAGTAGTATATACTATCCAGACTAACCCTAATTCAATAGCATATGTT
ACCCAACGGGAAGCATATGCTATCGAATTAGGGTTAGTAAAAGGGTCCTAAGGAACAGCGATATCTCCCA
CCCCATGAGCTGTCACGGTTTTATTTACATGGGGTCAGGATTCCACGAGGGTAGTGAACCATTTTAGTCA
CAAGGGCAGTGGCTGAAGATCAAGGAGCGGGCAGTGAACTCTCCTGAATCTTCGCCTGCTTCTTCATTCT
CCTTCGTTTAGCTAATAGAATAACTGCTGAGTTGTGAACAGTAAGGTGTATGTGAGGTGCTCGAAAACAA
GGTTTCAGGTGACGCCCCCAGAATAAAATTTGGACGGGGGGTTCAGTGGTGGCATTGTGCTATGACACCA
ATATAACCCTCACAAACCCCTTGGGCAATAAATACTAGTGTAGGAATGAAACATTCTGAATATCTTTAAC
AATAGAAATCCATGGGGTGGGGACAAGCCGTAAAGACTGGATGTCCATCTCACACGAATTTATGGCTATG
GGCAACACATAATCCTAGTGCAATATGATACTGGGGTTATTAAGATGTGTCCCAGGCAGGGACCAAGACA
GGTGAACCATGTTGTTACACTCTATTTGTAACAAGGGGAAAGAGAGTGGACGCCGACAGCAGCGGACTCC
ACTGGTTGTCTCTAACACCCCCGAAAATTAAACGGGGCTCCACGCCAATGGGGCCCATAAACAAAGACAA
GTGGCCACTCTTTTTTTTGAAATTGTGGAGTGGGGGCACGCGTCAGCCCCCACACGCCGCCCTGCGGTTT
TGGACTGTAAAATAAGGGTGTAATAACTTGGCTGATTGTAACCCCGCTAACCACTGCGGTCAAACCACTT
GCCCACAAAACCACTAATGGCACCCCGGGGAATACCTGCATAAGTAGGTGGGCGGGCCAAGATAGGGGCG
CGATTGCTGCGATCTGGAGGACAAATTACACACACTTGCGCCTGAGCGCCAAGCACAGGGTTGTTGGTCC
TCATATTCACGAGGTCGCTGAGAGCACGGTGGGCTAATGTTGCCATGGGTAGCATATACTACCCAAATAT
CTGGATAGCATATGCTATCCTAATCTATATCTGGGTAGCATAGGCTATCCTAATCTATATCTGGGTAGCA
TATGCTATCCTAATCTATATCTGGGTAGTATATGCTATCCTAATTTATATCTGGGTAGCATAGGCTATCC
TAATCTATATCTGGGTAGCATATGCTATCCTAATCTATATCTGGGTAGTATATGCTATCCTAATCTGTAT
CCGGGTAGCATATGCTATCCTAATAGAGATTAGGGTAGTATATGCTATCCTAATTTATATCTGGGTAGCA
TATACTACCCAAATATCTGGATAGCATATGCTATCCTAATCTATATCTGGGTAGCATATGCTATCCTAAT
CTATATCTGGGTAGCATAGGCTATCCTAATCTATATCTGGGTAGCATATGCTATCCTAATCTATATCTGG
GTAGTATATGCTATCCTAATTTATATCTGGGTAGCATAGGCTATCCTAATCTATATCTGGGTAGCATATG
CTATCCTAATCTATATCTGGGTAGTATATGCTATCCTAATCTGTATCCGGGTAGCATATGCTATCCTCAT
GCATATACAGTCAGCATATGATACCCAGTAGTAGAGTGGGAGTGCTATCCTTTGCATATGCCGCCACCTC
CCAAGGGGGCGTGAATTTTCGCTGCTTGTCCTTTTCCTGCTGGTTGCTCCCATTCTTAGGTGAATTTAAG
GAGGCCAGGCTAAAGCCGTCGCATGTCTGATTGCTCACCAGGTAAATGTCGCTAATGTTTTCCAACGCGA
GAAGGTGTTGAGCGCGGAGCTGAGTGACGTGACAACATGGGTATGCCCAATTGCCCCATGTTGGGAGGAC
GAAAATGGTGACAAGACAGATGGCCAGAAATACACCAACAGCACGCATGATGTCTACTGGGGATTTATTC
TTTAGTGCGGGGGAATACACGGCTTTTAATACGATTGAGGGCGTCTCCTAACAAGTTACATCACTCCTGC
CCTTCCTCACCCTCATCTCCATCACCTCCTTCATCTCCGTCATCTCCGTCATCACCCTCCGCGGCAGCCC
CTTCCACCATAGGTGGAAACCAGGGAGGCAAATCTACTCCATCGTCAAAGCTGCACACAGTCACCCTGAT
ATTGCAGGTAGGAGCGGGCTTTGTCATAACAAGGTCCTTAATCGCATCCTTCAAAACCTCAGCAAATATA
TGAGTTTGTAAAAAGACCATGAAATAACAGACAATGGACTCCCTTAGCGGGCCAGGTTGTGGGCCGGGTC
CAGGGGCCATTCCAAAGGGGAGACGACTCAATGGTGTAAGACGACATTGTGGAATAGCAAGGGCAGTTCC
TCGCCTTAGGTTGTAAAGGGAGGTCTTACTACCTCCATATACGAACACACCGGCGACCCAAGTTCCTTCG
TCGGTAGTCCTTTCTACGTGACTCCTAGCCAGGAGAGCTCTTAAACCTTCTGCAATGTTCTCAAATTTCG
GGTTGGAACCTCCTTGACCACGATGCTTTCCAAACCACCCTCCTTTTTTGCGCCTGCCTCCATCACCCTG
ACCCCGGGGTCCAGTGCTTGGGCCTTCTCCTGGGTCATCTGCGGGGCCCTGCTCTATCGCTCCCGGGGGC
ACGTCAGGCTCACCATCTGGGCCACCTTCTTGGTGGTATTCAAAATAATCGGCTTCCCCTACAGGGTGGA
AAAATGGCCTTCTACCTGGAGGGGGCCTGCGCGGTGGAGACCCGGATGATGATGACT
